>Addgene plasmid #23405 | pDONR223-SNRK | depositor partial sequence | sequence record 10952 | Author sequence, M13pUC-fwd
AATGGATTTTATTTTGACTGATAGTGACCTGTTCGTTGCAACAAATTGATGAGCAATGCTTTTTTATAAT
GCCAACTTTGTACAAAAAAGTTGGCACCATGGCAGGATTTAAGCGAGGGTATGATGGAAAGATTGCTGGA
TTATATGATCTGGATAAAACCTTGGGTCGAGGCCATTTTGCCGTGGTTAAACTTGCCAGGCATGTCTTTA
CGGGTGAAAAGGTGGCAGTAAAAGTTATTGACAAGACAAAACTGGACACTCTAGCTACTGGTCATCTTTT
CCAGGAAGTGAGATGCATGAAACTAGTGCAGCATCCTAACATCGTCCGCCTTTATGAAGTTATTGACACC
CAGACCAAACTATATCTTATTCTAGAACTTGGGGATGGAGGAGATATGTTTGATTATATAATGAAACATG
AGGAGGGTCTTAATGAAGACTTGGCCAAGAAGTATTTTGCTCAGATAGTTCATGCTATATCTTATTGCCA
TAAACTCCATGTGGTTCACAGAGACTTAAAACCAGAGAATGTAGTCTTCTTTGAAAAACAAGGTCTTGTA
AAGTTGACAGACTTTGGGTTCAGCAACAAATTTCAACCAGGGAAGAAGCTCACTACAAGCTGTGGATCTC
TTGCATATTCCGCTCCAGAAATTCTGCTTGGTGATGAGTATGATGCACCTGCAGTAGATATTTGGAGTCT
GGGAGTGATCCTTTTCATGTTGGTGTGTGGGCAGCCGCCCTTTCAAGAAGCCAATGACAGTGAAACACTG
ACAATGATCATGGATTGCAAATATACAGTACCATCCCATGTGTCTAAAGAGTGTAAAGACCTAATCACAC
GGATGCTACAGAGAGATCCCAAGAGAAGGGCTTTCTTTTAG
