>Addgene plasmid #23405 | pDONR223-SNRK | addgene partial sequence | sequence record 29202 | 23405 with M13rev
GCTGGATGGCAAATAATGATTTTATTTTGACTGATAGTGACCTGTTCGTTGCAACAAATTGATAAGCAAT
GCTTTCTTATAATGCCAACTTTGTACAAGAAAGTTGGCAAGATGACATGGCAACAGCTGGCTGGGCTGGA
TGCGCACAGCAGCCCCTCCTTAGGGTTCCGCTGGATGTTCACAGAGATGGTCTTTTCGCACAGAGGTAGC
TGCAGCACGTTATTTTTCAGGTTCTTGCTCTTTATCCGTTCCAATTCAGTGGTGGTATCTGCCATGTGGT
CA
