>Addgene plasmid #23405 | pDONR223-SNRK | addgene partial sequence | sequence record 29203 | 23405 with M13pUC-fwd
TAATGATTTTATTTTGACTGATAGTGACCTGTTCGTTGCAACAAATTGATGAGCAATGCTTTTTTATAAT
GCCAACTTTGTACAAAAAAGTTGGCACCATGGCAGGATTTAAGCGAGGGTATGATGGAAAGATTGCTGGA
TTATATGATCTGGATAAAACCTTGGGTCGAGGCCATTTTGCCGTGGTTAAACTTGCCAGGCATGTCTTTA
CGGGTGAAAAGGTGGCAGTAAAAGTTATTGACAAGACAAAACTGGACACTCTAGCTACTGGTCATCTTTT
CCAGGAAGTGAGATGCATGAAACTAGTGCAGCATCCTAACATCGTCCGCCTTTATGAAGTTATTGACACC
CAGACCAAACTATATCTTATTCTAGAACTTGGGGATGGAGGAGATATGTTTGATTATATAATGAAACATG
AGGAGGGTCTTAATGAAGACTTGGCCAAGAAGTATTTTGCTCAGATAGTTCATGCTATATCTTATTGCCA
TAAACTCCATGTGGTTCACAGAGACTTAAAACCAGAGAATGTAGTCTTCTTTGAAAAACAAGGTCTTGTA
AAGTTGACAGACTTTGGGTTCAGCAACAAATTTCAACCAGGGAAGAAGCT
