>Addgene plasmid #23405 | pDONR223-SNRK | depositor partial sequence | sequence record 46456 | Author sequence, M13-rev
GATCAGCTGGATGGCAATAATGATTTTATTTTGACTGATAGTGACCTGTTCGTTGCAACAAATTGATAAG
CAATGCTTTCTTATAATGCCAACTTTGTACAAGAAAGTTGGCAAGATGACATGGCAACAGCTGGCTGGGC
TGGATGCGCACAGCAGCCCCTCCTTAGGGTTCCGCTGGATGTTCACAGAGATGGTCTTTTCGCACAGAGG
TAGCTGCAGCACGTTATTTTTCAGGTTCTTGCTCTTTATCCGTTCCAATTCAGTGGTGGTATCTGCCATG
TGGTCATACAAAAACTTTATGCCCCCCACTGCAGGGACATGCCCTGCATTCCCTGTGGAGCTAATGCATT
TTTTCTCCTTAAATATCTCTTGGACTATCACACTGCAAAATGACAAGCCATTCTGTGGATCAATAATGTA
CTTGGTGCTCCCATGAACCTGGGAGCCGAGGCACATGCTCATGAGTTTGACGCTCTCATCCACCTCCCCA
TCACTGCGAGAGGCCAGATGCATGGACTTGCTGGGGCCGGCACAGCGGCTTGTGGTACCCGATGTATTGA
TGGCGTTGCCACCCGACTCGCTGGAGTGACCGTTCTCACCTGAGTCGCTCTCGCTGGTGCTGGTGTTGTC
CTTGACTCCACTGTCATTGCTTGGCTTGCGAGACTGACGGACATCTCGCGTGCTACCAAGGAGTGCCTGT
GAGCTCATCCTCAAGTGCCTGGGAGTACGTCAATTCTGGATCTCTATGACTGCCTCAACTGCTCTCAGAT
TCAGCATCGGCTGTGCAGATATCGACTGCAGCTCGATCTCTTGCTTTGCTTTCTCGATCGGTGGAAGCAG
TAGGAAGCATGTGCTTGAGATGCTGTAT
