[The description below was written by a language model from this plasmid's Addgene catalogue record.]
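Description:
pDONR223-SNRK is a Gateway entry clone built on the Invitrogen pDONR223 donor backbone (about 5 kb without insert) and carrying the open reading frame of human SNRK, the SNF-1 related kinase, as an insert of roughly 2.3 kb. It is a high-copy bacterial plasmid maintained in standard E. coli cloning strains under spectinomycin selection. The record gives no feature table, so the origin of replication and the exact recombination sites flanking the insert are not listed. As a product of Gateway cloning into a donor vector, the ORF would be expected to sit between att sites that permit recombinational transfer into destination vectors. M13 forward and reverse primer sites flank the insert for sequence verification.

The ORF is recorded as carrying two changes, A290G and C346G, although the record does not say whether these are nucleotide or amino-acid positions or what their functional consequences might be. The coding sequence deliberately lacks a stop codon, so that transfer into a destination vector can fuse it in frame to a C-terminal epitope tag and stop codon supplied by that vector. The record names no promoter driving the insert, and the depositor states that the plasmid should not be transfected directly. It serves instead as a shuttle source for the kinase ORF. The depositor points to a set of compatible lentiviral destination vectors (pLX301 to pLX304), available separately, for expression in mammalian cells. The clone belongs to a kit of ORF clones, and the associated publication concerns resistance to RAF inhibition through MAP kinase pathway reactivation.
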