Addgene plasmid #23405: pDONR223-SNRK
Depositing lab: William Hahn & David Root. Depositing organization: Dana-Farber Cancer Institute. Publication: COT drives resistance to RAF inhibition through MAP kinase pathway reactivation. Johannessen CM, Boehm JS, Kim SY, Thomas SR, Wardwell L, Johnson LA, Emery CM, Stransky N, Cogdill AP, Barretina J, Caponigro G, Hieronymus H, Murray RR, Salehi-Ashtiani K, Hill DE, Vidal M, Zhao JJ, Yang X, Alkan O, Kim S, Harris JL, Wilson CJ, Myer VE, Finan PM, Root DE, Roberts TM, Golub T, Flaherty KT, Dummer R, Weber BL, Sellers WR, Schlegel R, Wargo JA, Hahn WC, Garraway LA. Nature. 2010 Dec 16;468(7326):968-72. doi: 10.1038/nature09627 PubMed 21107320.
Backbone
  Vector backbone: pDONR223
  Backbone manufacturer: Invitrogen
  Backbone size w/o insert (bp): 5005
  Vector type: Gateway Donor vector
Growth in bacteria
  Bacterial resistance: Spectinomycin, 50 μg/mL
  Growth temperature: 37°C
  Growth strain: DH5alpha
  Copy number: High Copy
Gene/Insert
  Gene/Insert name: SNRK (alt name: SNF-1 related kinase)
  Species: H. sapiens (human)
  Insert size (bp): 2298
  Mutation: A290G,C346G
  Entrez Gene: SNRK (a.k.a. HSNFRK)
  Cloning method: Gateway Cloning
  Sequencing primers: 5′ M13pUC-fwd; 3′ M13rev
Terms and licenses: Academic/Nonprofit Terms; Industry Terms: Not Available to Industry
Depositor comments: The ORF has no Stop codon. This design enables easy recombination into a destination vector to add an epitope tag of choice and Stop codon to the ORF. Do NOT use this plasmid directly for transfections. A set of 4 custom lentiviral vectors is available ( pLX301 (http://www.addgene.org/25895/) , pLX302 (http://www.addgene.org/25896/) , pLX303 (http://www.addgene.org/25897/) , pLX304 (http://www.addgene.org/25890/) ) to be used to express these ORFs in mammalian cells. These plasmids are not included in the kit and must be ordered separately.
How to cite: pDONR223-SNRK was a gift from William Hahn & David Root (Addgene plasmid # 23405 ; http://n2t.net/addgene:23405 ; RRID:Addgene_23405)
